Addgene plasmid #196828: pzk408-pmax-3xflag-dpspCas13b(AAAA)-NES
Purpose: Express dpdpCas13b with AAAA mutation
Depositing lab: Albert Cheng. Depositing organization: Jackson Laboratory. Publication: Simultaneous multifunctional transcriptome engineering by CRISPR RNA scaffold. Liu Z, Jillette N, Robson P, Cheng AW. Nucleic Acids Res. 2023 Aug 11;51(14):e77. doi: 10.1093/nar/gkad547. PubMed 37395412.
Backbone
  Vector backbone: pAC90-pmaxGW
  Backbone size w/o insert (bp): 2955
  Total vector size (bp): 6431
  Vector type: Mammalian Expression
  Selectable markers: Neomycin (select with G418)
Growth in bacteria
  Bacterial resistance: Kanamycin, 50 μg/mL
  Growth temperature: 30°C
  Growth strain: NEB Stable
  Copy number: Unknown
Gene/Insert
  Gene/Insert name: dpspCas13b(AAAA)
  Insert size (bp): 3464
  Mutation: K367A, D369A and K370A
  Tag / fusion protein: 3XFLAG (N terminal on insert); NES (C terminal on insert)
Terms and licenses: Academic/Nonprofit Terms; Industry Terms: Not Available to Industry
Depositor comments: Please visit https://www.biorxiv.org/content/10.1101/2022.06.21.497089v1 for bioRxiv preprint.
How to cite: pzk408-pmax-3xflag-dpspCas13b(AAAA)-NES was a gift from Albert Cheng (Addgene plasmid # 196828 ; http://n2t.net/addgene:196828 ; RRID:Addgene_196828)
