[The description below was written by a language model from this plasmid's Addgene catalogue record and pLannotate feature annotations shown in this document.]
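Description:
pzk408-pmax-3xflag-dpspCas13b(AAAA)-NES is a mammalian expression plasmid of about 6.4 kb, built on the Gateway-adapted pAC90-pmaxGW backbone, that expresses a catalytically dead PspCas13b carrying additional alanine substitutions. It is propagated in bacteria through a high-copy ColE1/pUC-type origin. Selection uses a Tn5 NeoR/KanR aminoglycoside phosphotransferase gene, which gives kanamycin resistance in E. coli, and the record lists neomycin/G418 as the mammalian selectable marker. In the feature table only a fragment of the bacterial AmpR promoter is annotated upstream of this gene, and no eukaryotic promoter is annotated for it.

The expression cassette begins with the CMV immediate early enhancer and promoter, followed by a chimeric β-globin/immunoglobulin intron that typically improves transcript processing and expression. The roughly 3.5 kb insert lies between attB1 and attB2 sites, consistent with Gateway recombination into the destination backbone. It encodes dPspCas13b with an N-terminal 3xFLAG epitope for detection or immunoprecipitation and a C-terminal nuclear export signal to favour cytoplasmic localisation. The Cas13b coding region and NES are not annotated in the feature table, and 3xFLAG is detected only as a fragment. A V5 tag is annotated downstream of attB2; whether it is translated in frame with the insert is not stated. An SV40 polyadenylation signal is annotated after it, on the reverse strand.

The name refers to an "AAAA" mutant, but the catalogue lists only three substitutions (K367A, D369A and K370A), so the fourth is not specified. The record does not state what the mutations do. The associated publication concerns multifunctional transcriptome engineering with CRISPR RNA scaffolds, which suggests use as an RNA-targeting, non-cleaving Cas13b component or variant control in transfected mammalian cells.
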