Features (pLannotate 1.2.2; 12 found; start..end, strand, type, name):
    140..517     +  enhancer       CMV enhancer: human cytomegalovirus immediate early enhancer
    519..718     +  promoter       CMV promoter: human cytomegalovirus (CMV) immediate early promoter
    813..945     +  intron         chimeric intron: chimera between introns from human β-globin and immunoglobulin heavy chain genes
    960..984     +  protein_bind   attB1: mutant version of attB; recombination site for the Gateway® BP reaction BP Clonase™
   1053..1069    +  CDS            3xFLAG (fragment): three tandem FLAG® epitope tags
   4449..4473    -  protein_bind   attB2: mutant version of attB; recombination site for the Gateway® BP reaction BP Clonase™
   4526..4567    +  CDS            V5 tag: epitope tag from simian virus 5
   4622..4703    -  polyA_signal   SV40 poly(A) signal: SV40 polyadenylation signal
   4726..4794    -  CDS            large T antigen (fragment): large T antigen from SV40 (simian virus 40)
   4901..5489    -  rep_origin     ori: high-copy-number ColE1/pMB1/pBR322/pUC origin of replication
   5570..6364    -  CDS            NeoR/KanR: aminoglycoside phosphotransferase from Tn5; aph(3')-II (or nptII); confers resistance to neomycin, kanamycin, and G418 (Geneticin®)
   6365..6391    -  promoter       AmpR promoter (fragment): bla
>Addgene plasmid #196828 | pzk408-pmax-3xflag-dpspCas13b(AAAA)-NES | addgene full sequence | sequence record 420048 | Addgene NGS Result
TCAATATTGGCCATTAGCCATATTATTCATTGGTTATATAGCATAAATCAATATTGGCTATTGGCCATTG
CATACGTTGTATCTATATCATAATATGTACATTTATATTGGCTCATGTCCAATATGACCGCCATGTTGGC
ATTGATTATTGACTAGTTATTAATAGTAATCAATTACGGGGTCATTAGTTCATAGCCCATATATGGAGTT
CCGCGTTACATAACTTACGGTAAATGGCCCGCCTGGCTGACCGCCCAACGACCCCCGCCCATTGACGTCA
ATAATGACGTATGTTCCCATAGTAACGCCAATAGGGACTTTCCATTGACGTCAATGGGTGGAGTATTTAC
GGTAAACTGCCCACTTGGCAGTACATCAAGTGTATCATATGCCAAGTCCGCCCCCTATTGACGTCAATGA
CGGTAAATGGCCCGCCTGGCATTATGCCCAGTACATGACCTTACGGGACTTTCCTACTTGGCAGTACATC
TACGTATTAGTCATCGCTATTACCATGGTGATGCGGTTTTGGCAGTACACCAATGGGCGTGGATAGCGGT
TTGACTCACGGGGATTTCCAAGTCTCCACCCCATTGACGTCAATGGGAGTTTGTTTTGGCACCAAAATCA
ACGGGACTTTCCAAAATGTCGTAATAACCCCGCCCCGTTGACGCAAATGGGCGGTAGGCGTGTACGGTGG
GAGGTCTATATAAGCAGAGGTCGTTTAGTGAACCGTCAGATCACTAGTAGCTTTATTGCGGTAGTTTATC
ACAGTTAAATTGCTAACGCAGTCAGTGCTCGACTGATCACAGGTAAGTATCAAGGTTACAAGACAGGTTT
AAGGAGGCCAATAGAAACTGGGCTTGTCGAGACAGAGAAGATTCTTGCGTTTCTGATAGGCACCTATTGG
TCTTACTGACATCCACTTTGCCTTTCTCTCCACAGGGAAAAAACAATTGACAAGTTTGTACAAAAAAGCA
GGCTCCGAATTCACCGGTGCCGCCACCATGGACTACAAGGATCACGACGGTGACTATAAGGATCATGACA
TCGACTATAAGGACGATGACGATAAGATCGATGGCGGAGGCGGATCTGATCGGCGCGCCATGAACATCCC
CGCTCTGGTGGAAAACCAGAAGAAGTACTTTGGCACCTACAGCGTGATGGCCATGCTGAACGCTCAGACC
GTGCTGGACCACATCCAGAAGGTGGCCGATATTGAGGGCGAGCAGAACGAGAACAACGAGAATCTGTGGT
TTCACCCCGTGATGAGCCACCTGTACAACGCCAAGAACGGCTACGACAAGCAGCCCGAGAAAACCATGTT
CATCATCGAGCGGCTGCAGAGCTACTTCCCATTCCTGAAGATCATGGCCGAGAACCAGAGAGAGTACAGC
AACGGCAAGTACAAGCAGAACCGCGTGGAAGTGAACAGCAACGACATCTTCGAGGTGCTGAAGCGCGCCT
TCGGCGTGCTGAAGATGTACAGGGACCTGACCAACGCATACAAGACCTACGAGGAAAAGCTGAACGACGG
CTGCGAGTTCCTGACCAGCACAGAGCAACCTCTGAGCGGCATGATCAACAACTACTACACAGTGGCCCTG
CGGAACATGAACGAGAGATACGGCTACAAGACAGAGGACCTGGCCTTCATCCAGGACAAGCGGTTCAAGT
TCGTGAAGGACGCCTACGGCAAGAAAAAGTCCCAAGTGAATACCGGATTCTTCCTGAGCCTGCAGGACTA
CAACGGCGACACACAGAAGAAGCTGCACCTGAGCGGAGTGGGAATCGCCCTGCTGATCTGCCTGTTCCTG
GACAAGCAGTACATCAACATCTTTCTGAGCAGGCTGCCCATCTTCTCCAGCTACAATGCCCAGAGCGAGG
AACGGCGGATCATCATCAGATCCTTCGGCATCAACAGCATCAAGCTGCCCAAGGACCGGATCCACAGCGA
GAAGTCCAACAAGAGCGTGGCCATGGATATGCTCAACGAAGTGAAGCGGTGCCCCGACGAGCTGTTCACA
ACACTGTCTGCCGAGAAGCAGTCCCGGTTCAGAATCATCAGCGACGACCACAATGAAGTGCTGATGAAGC
GGAGCAGCGACAGATTCGTGCCTCTGCTGCTGCAGTATATCGATTACGGCAAGCTGTTCGACCACATCAG
GTTCCACGTGAACATGGGCAAGCTGAGATACCTGCTGGCGGCCGCCGCTACCTGCATCGACGGCCAGACC
AGAGTCAGAGTGATCGAGCAGCCCCTGAACGGCTTCGGCAGACTGGAAGAGGCCGAGACAATGCGGAAGC
AAGAGAACGGCACCTTCGGCAACAGCGGCATCCGGATCAGAGACTTCGAGAACATGAAGCGGGACGACGC
CAATCCTGCCAACTATCCCTACATCGTGGACACCTACACACACTACATCCTGGAAAACAACAAGGTCGAG
ATGTTTATCAACGACAAAGAGGACAGCGCCCCACTGCTGCCCGTGATCGAGGATGATAGATACGTGGTCA
AGACAATCCCCAGCTGCCGGATGAGCACCCTGGAAATTCCAGCCATGGCCTTCCACATGTTTCTGTTCGG
CAGCAAGAAAACCGAGAAGCTGATCGTGGACGTGCACAACCGGTACAAGAGACTGTTCCAGGCCATGCAG
AAAGAAGAAGTGACCGCCGAGAATATCGCCAGCTTCGGAATCGCCGAGAGCGACCTGCCTCAGAAGATCC
TGGATCTGATCAGCGGCAATGCCCACGGCAAGGATGTGGACGCCTTCATCAGACTGACCGTGGACGACAT
GCTGACCGACACCGAGCGGAGAATCAAGAGATTCAAGGACGACCGGAAGTCCATTCGGAGCGCCGACAAC
AAGATGGGAAAGAGAGGCTTCAAGCAGATCTCCACAGGCAAGCTGGCCGACTTCCTGGCCAAGGACATCG
TGCTGTTTCAGCCCAGCGTGAACGATGGCGAGAACAAGATCACCGGCCTGAACTACCGGATCATGCAGAG
CGCCATTGCCGTGTACGATAGCGGCGACGATTACGAGGCCAAGCAGCAGTTCAAGCTGATGTTCGAGAAG
GCCCGGCTGATCGGCAAGGGCACAACAGAGCCTCATCCATTTCTGTACAAGGTGTTCGCCCGCAGCATCC
CCGCCAATGCCGTCGAGTTCTACGAGCGCTACCTGATCGAGCGGAAGTTCTACCTGACCGGCCTGTCCAA
CGAGATCAAGAAAGGCAACAGAGTGGATGTGCCCTTCATCCGGCGGGACCAGAACAAGTGGAAAACACCC
GCCATGAAGACCCTGGGCAGAATCTACAGCGAGGATCTGCCCGTGGAACTGCCCAGACAGATGTTCGACA
ATGAGATCAAGTCCCACCTGAAGTCCCTGCCACAGATGGAAGGCATCGACTTCAACAATGCCAACGTGAC
CTATCTGATCGCCGAGTACATGAAGAGAGTGCTGGACGACGACTTCCAGACCTTCTACCAGTGGAACCGC
AACTACCGGTACATGGACATGCTTAAGGGCGAGTACGACAGAAAGGGCTCCCTGCAGCACTGCTTCACCA
GCGTGGAAGAGAGAGAAGGCCTCTGGAAAGAGCGGGCCTCCAGAACAGAGCGGTACAGAAAGCAGGCCAG
CAACAAGATCCGCAGCAACCGGCAGATGAGAAACGCCAGCAGCGAAGAGATCGAGACAATCCTGGATAAG
CGGCTGAGCAACAGCCGGAACGAGTACCAGAAAAGCGAGAAAGTGATCCGGCGCTACAGAGTGCAGGATG
CCCTGCTGTTTCTGCTGGCCAAAAAGACCCTGACCGAACTGGCCGATTTCGACGGCGAGAGGTTCAAACT
GAAAGAAATCATGCCCGACGCCGAGAAGGGAATCCTGAGCGAGATCATGCCCATGAGCTTCACCTTCGAG
AAAGGCGGCAAGAAGTACACCATCACCAGCGAGGGCATGAAGCTGAAGAACTACGGCGACTTCTTTGTGC
TGGCTAGCGACAAGAGGATCGGCAACCTGCTGGAACTCGTGGGCAGCGACATCGTGTCCAAAGAGGATAT
CATGGAAGAGTTCAACAAATACGACCAGTGCAGGCCCGAGATCAGCTCCATCGTGTTCAACCTGGAAAAG
TGGGCCTTCGACACATACCCCGAGCTGTCTGCCAGAGTGGACCGGGAAGAGAAGGTGGACTTCAAGAGCA
TCCTGAAAATCCTGCTGAACAACAAGAACATCAACAAAGAGCAGAGCGACATCCTGCGGAAGATCCGGAA
CGCCTTCGATGCAAACAATTACCCCGACAAAGGCGTGGTGGAAATCAAGGCCCTGCCTGAGATCGCCATG
AGCATCAAGAAGGCCTTTGGGGAGTACGCCATCATGAAGGTCGACGGGAGCGGATCCGGCTCTCTGCCAC
CATTGGAAAGGCTTACGCTGTAGTTAATTAAGAATTCGACCCAGCTTTCTTGTACAAAGTGGTTGATATC
CAGCACAGTGGCGGCCGCTCGAGTCTAGAGGGCCCGCGGTTCGAAGGTAAGCCTATCCCTAACCCTCTCC
TCGGTCTCGATTCTACGCGTACCGGTTAGCAATTGTTTTTTCGATGAGTTTGGACAAACCACAACTAGAA
TGCAGTGAAAAAAATGCTTTATTTGTGAAATTTGTGATGCTATTGCTTTATTTGTAACCATTATAAGCTG
CAATAAACAAGTTAACAACAACAATTGCATTCATTTTATGTTTCAGGTTCAGGGGGAGGTGTGGGAGGTT
TTTTAAAGCAAGTAAAACCTCTACAAATGTGGTACTTAAGAGGGGGAGACCAAAGGGCGAGACGTTAAGG
CCTCACGTGACATGTGAGCAAAAGGCCAGCAAAAGGCCAGGAACCGTAAAAAGGCCGCGTTGCTGGCGTT
TTTCCATAGGCTCCGCCCCCCTGACGAGCATCACAAAAATCGACGCTCAAGTCAGAGGTGGCGAAACCCG
ACAGGACTATAAAGATACCAGGCGTTTCCCCCTGGAAGCTCCCTCGTGCGCTCTCCTGTTCCGACCCTGC
CGCTTACGGGATACCTGTCCGCCTTTCTCCCTTCGGGAAGCGTGGCGCTTTCTCATAGCTCACGCTGTAG
GTATCTCAGTTCGGTGTAGGTCGTTCGCTCCAAGCTGGGCTGTGTGCACGAACCCCCCGTTCAGCCCGAC
CGCTGCGCCTTATCCGGTAACTATCGTCTTGAGTCCAACCCGGTAAGACACGACTTATCGCCACTGGCAG
CAGCCACTGGTAACAGGATTAGCAGAGCGAGGTATGTAGGCGGTGCTACAGAGTTCTTGAAGTGGTGGCC
TAACTACGGCTACACTAGAAGAACAGTATTTGGTATCTGCGCTCTGCTGAAGCCAGTTACCTTCGGAAAA
AGAGTTGGTAGCTCTTGATCCGGCAAACAAACCACCGCTGGTAGCGGTGGTTTTTTTGTTTGCAAGCAGC
AGATTACGCGCAGAAAAAAAGGATCTCAAGAAGATCCTTTGATCTTTTCTACGGGGTCTGACGCTCAGTG
GAACGAAAACTCACGTTAAGGGATTTTGGTCATGCCGTCTCAGAAGAACTCGTCAAGAAGGCGATAGAAG
GCGATGCGCTGCGAATCGGGAGCGGCGATACCGTAAAGCACGAGGAAGCGGTCAGCCCATTCGCCGCCAA
GCTCTTCAGCAATATCACGGGTAGCCAACGCTATGTCCTGATAGCGGTCCGCCACACCCAGCCGGCCACA
GTCGATGAATCCAGAAAAGCGGCCATTTTCCACCATGATATTCGGCAAGCAGGCATCGCCATGGGTCACG
ACGAGATCCTCGCCGTCGGGCATGCTCGCCTTGAGCCTGGCGAACAGTTCGGCTGGCGCGAGCCCCTGAT
GCTCTTCGTCCAGATCATCCTGATCGACAAGACCGGCTTCCATCCGAGTACGTGCTCTCTCGATGCGATG
TTTCGCTTGGTGGTCGAATGGGCAGGTAGCCGGATCAAGCGTATGCAGCCGCCGCATTGCATCAGCCATG
ATGGATACTTTCTCGGCAGGAGCAAGGTGAGATGACAGGAGATCCTGCCCCGGCACTTCGCCCAATAGCA
GCCAGTCCCTTCCCGCTTCAGTGACAACGTCGAGTACAGCTGCGCAAGGAACGCCCGTCGTGGCCAGCCA
CGATAGCCGCGCTGCCTCGTCTTGCAGTTCATTCAGGGCACCGGACAGGTCGGTCTTGACAAAAAGAACC
GGGCGCCCCTGCGCTGACAGCCGGAACACGGCGGCATCAGAGCAGCCGATTGTCTGTTGTGCCCAGTCAT
AGCCGAATAGCCTCTCCACCCAAGCGGCCGGAGAACCTGCGTGCAATCCATCTTGTTCAATCATAATATT
ATTGAAGCATTTATCAGGGTTCGTCTCGTCCCGGTCTCCTCCCATGCATG
